Addgene plasmid #121961: pCAG-AaCas12b(R911A)-2AeGFP
Purpose: Mammalian expression, Transcription regulation, deactivated AaCas12b
Depositing lab: Wei Li. Depositing organization: Institute of Zoology, Chinese Academy of Sciences. Publication: Repurposing CRISPR-Cas12b for mammalian genome engineering. Teng F, Cui T, Feng G, Guo L, Xu K, Gao Q, Li T, Li J, Zhou Q, Li W. Cell Discov. 2018 Nov 27;4:63. doi: 10.1038/s41421-018-0069-3. eCollection 2018. PubMed 30510770.
Backbone
  Vector backbone: pCAG-2AeGFP
  Vector type: Mammalian Expression
Growth in bacteria
  Bacterial resistance: Ampicillin, 100 μg/mL
  Growth temperature: 37°C
  Growth strain: DH5alpha
  Copy number: High Copy
Gene/Insert
  Gene/Insert name: Catalytically deactivated AaCas12b (alt names: Catalytically deactivated AaC2c1; Aa(R911A))
  Species: Synthetic
  Mutation: R911A
  Tag / fusion protein: 3xHA tag (C terminal on insert)
  Cloning method: Ligation Independent Cloning
Terms and licenses: Academic/Nonprofit Terms; Industry Terms: Not Available to Industry
How to cite: pCAG-AaCas12b(R911A)-2AeGFP was a gift from Wei Li (Addgene plasmid # 121961 ; http://n2t.net/addgene:121961 ; RRID:Addgene_121961)
