[The description below was written by a language model from this plasmid's Addgene catalogue record and pLannotate feature annotations shown in this document.]
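Description:
pCAG-AaCas12b(R911A)-2AeGFP is an 8,695 bp mammalian expression plasmid built on the pCAG-2AeGFP backbone and carrying a catalytically deactivated form of the type V CRISPR effector AaCas12b (also called AaC2c1). It is maintained in E. coli through a high-copy ColE1/pUC-type origin and selected with ampicillin via the β-lactamase gene and its native promoter. Remnants of a lac promoter/operator region, a CAP binding site, a lacI fragment and a bom fragment are backbone leftovers with no evident role in the payload.

Expression is driven by the composite CAG promoter, annotated here as the CMV immediate-early enhancer, the chicken β-actin promoter and a chimeric β-actin/β-globin intron, which together give strong constitutive transcription in many mammalian cell types. A short T7 promoter lies just upstream of the coding region and could support in vitro transcription. The insert is listed as a synthetic sequence, which the annotation software matched to Cas12b from an Alicyclobacillus species. It bears the R911A substitution, described in the record as deactivating catalysis, and a C-terminal 3xHA tag for detection. The tag is not separately annotated but presumably sits in the gap between the Cas12b and EGFP coding sequences, along with the 2A peptide implied by the plasmid name. The 2A element would let EGFP be produced from the same transcript as a separate protein, marking transfected cells. An SV40 polyadenylation signal terminates the unit.

The stated purpose is transcription regulation in mammalian cells with a nuclease-dead, RNA-guided DNA-binding protein. No guide RNA cassette is annotated, so the guide would have to be supplied separately.
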