Features (pLannotate 1.2.2; 15 found; start..end, strand, type, name):
      8..387     +  enhancer       CMV enhancer: human cytomegalovirus immediate early enhancer
    390..665     +  promoter       chicken β-actin promoter: No description available
    666..1678    +  intron         chimeric intron: chimera between introns from chicken β-actin and rabbit β-globin
   1739..1757    +  promoter       T7 promoter: promoter for bacteriophage T7 RNA polymerase
   1796..5182    +  CDS            cas12b: CS12B_ALIAG - Also known as c2c1 From Alicyclobacillus acidoterrestris (strain ATCC 49025 / DSM 3922 / CIP 106132 / NCIMB 13137 / GD3B).
   5381..6100    +  CDS            EGFP: the original enhanced GFP (Yang et al., 1996) mammalian codon-optimized
   6143..6264    +  polyA_signal   SV40 poly(A) signal: SV40 polyadenylation signal
   6331..6347    -  protein_bind   lac operator: The lac repressor binds to the lac operator to inhibit transcription in E. coli. This inhibition can be relieved by adding lactose or isopropyl-β-D-thiogalactopyranoside (IPTG). lac repressor encoded by lacI
   6355..6385    -  promoter       lac promoter: promoter for the E. coli lac operon
   6400..6421    -  protein_bind   CAP binding site: CAP binding activates transcription in the presence of cAMP. E. coli catabolite activator protein
   6434..6526    -  CDS            lacI (fragment): lac repressor; lacI; The lac repressor binds to the lac operator to inhibit transcription in E. coli. This inhibition can be relieved by adding lactose or isopropyl-β-D-thiogalactopyranoside (IPTG).
   6709..7297    -  rep_origin     ori: high-copy-number ColE1/pMB1/pBR322/pUC origin of replication
   7468..8328    -  CDS            AmpR: β-lactamase; bla; confers resistance to ampicillin, carbenicillin, and related antibiotics
   8329..8433    -  promoter       AmpR promoter: bla
   8504..8548    -  misc_feature   bom (fragment): basis of mobility region from pBR322
>Addgene plasmid #121961 | pCAG-AaCas12b(R911A)-2AeGFP | depositor full sequence | sequence record 232188 | pCAG-AaCas12b(R911A)-2AeGFP sequence 8695 bps
ACGCGTTGACATTGATTATTGACTAGTTATTAATAGTAATCAATTACGGGGTCATTAGTTCATAGCCCAT
ATATGGAGTTCCGCGTTACATAACTTACGGTAAATGGCCCGCCTGGCTGACCGCCCAACGACCCCCGCCC
ATTGACGTCAATAATGACGTATGTTCCCATAGTAACGCCAATAGGGACTTTCCATTGACGTCAATGGGTG
GACTATTTACGGTAAACTGCCCACTTGGCAGTACATCAAGTGTATCATATGCCAAGTACGCCCCCTATTG
ACGTCAATGACGGTAAATGGCCCGCCTGGCATTATGCCCAGTACATGACCTTATGGGACTTTCCTACTTG
GCAGTACATCTACGTATTAGTCATCGCTATTACCATGGGTCGAGGTGAGCCCCACGTTCTGCTTCACTCT
CCCCATCTCCCCCCCCTCCCCACCCCCAATTTTGTATTTATTTATTTTTTAATTATTTTGTGCAGCGATG
GGGGCGGGGGGGGGGGGGGCGCGCGCCAGGCGGGGCGGGGCGGGGCGAGGGGCGGGGCGGGGCGAGGCGG
AGAGGTGCGGCGGCAGCCAATCAGAGCGGCGCGCTCCGAAAGTTTCCTTTTATGGCGAGGCGGCGGCGGC
GGCGGCCCTATAAAAAGCGAAGCGCGCGGCGGGCGGGAGTCGCTGCGTTGCCTTCGCCCCGTGCCCCGCT
CCGCGCCGCCTCGCGCCGCCCGCCCCGGCTCTGACTGACCGCGTTACTCCCACAGGTGAGCGGGCGGGAC
GGCCCTTCTCCTCCGGGCTGTAATTAGCGCTTGGTTTAATGACGGCTCGTTTCTTTTCTGTGGCTGCGTG
AAAGCCTTAAAGGGCTCCGGGAGGGCCCTTTGTGCGGGGGGGAGCGGCTCGGGGGGTGCGTGCGTGTGTG
TGTGCGTGGGGAGCGCCGCGTGCGGCCCGCGCTGCCCGGCGGCTGTGAGCGCTGCGGGCGCGGCGCGGGG
CTTTGTGCGCTCCGCGTGTGCGCGAGGGGAGCGCGGCCGGGGGCGGTGCCCCGCGGTGCGGGGGGGCTGC
GAGGGGAACAAAGGCTGCGTGCGGGGTGTGTGCGTGGGGGGGTGAGCAGGGGGTGTGGGCGCGGCGGTCG
GGCTGTAACCCCCCCCTGCACCCCCCTCCCCGAGTTGCTGAGCACGGCCCGGCTTCGGGTGCGGGGCTCC
GTACGGGGCGTGGCGCGGGGCTCGCCGTGCCGGGCGGGGGGTGGCGGCAGGTGGGGGTGCCGGGCGGGGC
GGGGCCGCCTCGGGCCGGGGAGGGCTCGGGGGAGGGGCGCGGCGGCCCCCGGAGCGCCGGCGGCTGTCGA
GGCGCGGCGAGCCGCAGCCATTGCCTTTTATGGTAATCGTGCGAGAGGGCGCAGGGACTTCCTTTGTCCC
AAATCTGTGCGGAGCCGAAATCTGGGAGGCGCCGCCGCACCCCCTCTAGCGGGCGCGGGGCGAAGCGGTG
CGGCGCCGGCAGGAAGGAAATGGGCGGGGAGGGCCTTCGTGCGTCGCCGCGCCGCCGTCCCCTTCTCCAT
CTCCAGCCTCGGGGCTGTCCGCAGGGGGACGGCTGCCTTCGGGGGGGACGGGGCAGGGCGGGGTTCGGCT
TCTGGCGTGTGACCGGCGGCTCTAGCGCCTCTGCTAACCATGTTCATGCCTTCTTCTTTTTCCTACAGCT
CCTGGGCAACGTGCTGGTTATTGTGCTGTCTCATCATTTTGGCAAAGCTAGTGAATTCTAATACGACTCA
CTATAGGCCGCCACCATGCCCAAGAAGAAGAGGAAGGTTCCCGGGATGGCCGTGAAGAGCATGAAGGTGA
AGCTGCGCCTGGACAACATGCCCGAGATCCGCGCCGGCCTGTGGAAGCTGCACACCGAGGTGAACGCCGG
CGTGCGCTACTACACCGAGTGGCTGAGCCTGCTGCGCCAGGAGAACCTGTACCGCCGCAGCCCCAACGGC
GACGGCGAGCAGGAGTGCTACAAGACCGCCGAGGAGTGCAAGGCCGAGCTGCTGGAGCGCCTGCGCGCCC
GCCAGGTGGAGAACGGCCACTGCGGCCCCGCCGGCAGCGACGACGAGCTGCTGCAGCTGGCCCGCCAGCT
GTACGAGCTGCTGGTGCCCCAGGCCATCGGCGCCAAGGGCGACGCCCAGCAGATCGCCCGCAAGTTCCTG
AGCCCCCTGGCCGACAAGGACGCCGTGGGCGGCCTGGGCATCGCCAAGGCCGGCAACAAGCCCCGCTGGG
TGCGCATGCGCGAGGCCGGCGAGCCCGGCTGGGAGGAGGAGAAGGCCAAGGCCGAGGCCCGCAAGAGCAC
CGACCGCACCGCCGACGTGCTGCGCGCCCTGGCCGACTTCGGCCTGAAGCCCCTGATGCGCGTGTACACC
GACAGCGACATGAGCAGCGTGCAGTGGAAGCCCCTGCGCAAGGGCCAGGCCGTGCGCACCTGGGACCGCG
ACATGTTCCAGCAGGCCATCGAGCGCATGATGAGCTGGGAGAGCTGGAACCAGCGCGTGGGCGAGGCCTA
CGCCAAGCTGGTGGAGCAGAAGAGCCGCTTCGAGCAGAAGAACTTCGTGGGCCAGGAGCACCTGGTGCAG
CTGGTGAACCAGCTGCAGCAGGACATGAAGGAGGCCAGCCACGGCCTGGAGAGCAAGGAGCAGACCGCCC
ACTACCTGACCGGCCGCGCCCTGCGCGGCAGCGACAAGGTGTTCGAGAAGTGGGAGAAGCTGGACCCCGA
CGCCCCCTTCGACCTGTACGACACCGAGATCAAGAACGTGCAGCGCCGCAACACCCGCCGCTTCGGCAGC
CACGACCTGTTCGCCAAGCTGGCCGAGCCCAAGTACCAGGCCCTGTGGCGCGAGGACGCCAGCTTCCTGA
CCCGCTACGCCGTGTACAACAGCATCGTGCGCAAGCTGAACCACGCCAAGATGTTCGCCACCTTCACCCT
GCCCGACGCCACCGCCCACCCCATCTGGACCCGCTTCGACAAGCTGGGCGGCAACCTGCACCAGTACACC
TTCCTGTTCAACGAGTTCGGCGAGGGCCGCCACGCCATCCGCTTCCAGAAGCTGCTGACCGTGGAGGACG
GCGTGGCCAAGGAGGTGGACGACGTGACCGTGCCCATCAGCATGAGCGCCCAGCTGGACGACCTGCTGCC
CCGCGACCCCCACGAGCTGGTGGCCCTGTACTTCCAGGACTACGGCGCCGAGCAGCACCTGGCCGGCGAG
TTCGGCGGCGCCAAGATCCAGTACCGCCGCGACCAGCTGAACCACCTGCACGCCCGCCGCGGCGCCCGCG
ACGTGTACCTGAACCTGAGCGTGCGCGTGCAGAGCCAGAGCGAGGCCCGCGGCGAGCGCCGCCCCCCCTA
CGCCGCCGTGTTCCGCCTGGTGGGCGACAACCACCGCGCCTTCGTGCACTTCGACAAGCTGAGCGACTAC
CTGGCCGAGCACCCCGACGACGGCAAGCTGGGCAGCGAGGGCCTGCTGAGCGGCCTGCGCGTGATGAGCG
TGGACCTGGGCCTGCGCACCAGCGCCAGCATCAGCGTGTTCCGCGTGGCCCGCAAGGACGAGCTGAAGCC
CAACAGCGAGGGCCGCGTGCCCTTCTGCTTCCCCATCGAGGGCAACGAGAACCTGGTGGCCGTGCACGAG
CGCAGCCAGCTGCTGAAGCTGCCCGGCGAGACCGAGAGCAAGGACCTGCGCGCCATCCGCGAGGAGCGCC
AGCGCACCCTGCGCCAGCTGCGCACCCAGCTGGCCTACCTGCGCCTGCTGGTGCGCTGCGGCAGCGAGGA
CGTGGGCCGCCGCGAGCGCAGCTGGGCCAAGCTGATCGAGCAGCCCATGGACGCCAACCAGATGACCCCC
GACTGGCGCGAGGCCTTCGAGGACGAGCTGCAGAAGCTGAAGAGCCTGTACGGCATCTGCGGCGACCGCG
AGTGGACCGAGGCCGTGTACGAGAGCGTGCGCCGCGTGTGGCGCCACATGGGCAAGCAGGTGCGCGACTG
GCGCAAGGACGTGCGCAGCGGCGAGCGCCCCAAGATCCGCGGCTACCAGAAGGACGTGGTGGGCGGCAAC
AGCATCGAGCAGATCGAGTACCTGGAGCGCCAGTACAAGTTCCTGAAGAGCTGGAGCTTCTTCGGCAAGG
TGAGCGGCCAGGTGATCCGCGCCGAGAAGGGCAGCCGCTTCGCCATCACCCTGCGCGAGCACATCGACCA
CGCCAAGGAGGACCGCCTGAAGAAGCTGGCCGACCGCATCATCATGGAGGCCCTGGGCTACGTGTACGCC
CTGGACGACGAGCGCGGCAAGGGCAAGTGGGTGGCCAAGTACCCCCCCTGCCAGCTGATCCTGCTGGAGG
AGCTGAGCGAGTACCAGTTCAACAACGACCGCCCCCCCAGCGAGAACAACCAGCTGATGCAGTGGAGCCA
CCGCGGCGTGTTCCAGGAGCTGCTGAACCAGGCCCAGGTGCACGACCTGCTGGTGGGCACCATGTACGCC
GCCTTCAGCAGCCGCTTCGACGCCCGCACCGGCGCCCCCGGCATCGCCTGCCGCCGCGTGCCCGCCCGCT
GCGCCCGCGAGCAGAACCCCGAGCCCTTCCCCTGGTGGCTGAACAAGTTCGTGGCCGAGCACAAGCTGGA
CGGCTGCCCCCTGCGCGCCGACGACCTGATCCCCACCGGCGAGGGCGAGTTCTTCGTGAGCCCCTTCAGC
GCCGAGGAGGGCGACTTCCACCAGATCCACGCCGACCTGAACGCCGCCCAGAACCTGCAGCGCCGCCTGT
GGAGCGACTTCGACATCAGCCAGATCCGCCTGCGCTGCGACTGGGGCGAGGTGGACGGCGAGCCCGTGCT
GATCCCCCGCACCACCGGCAAGCGCACCGCCGACAGCTACGGCAACAAGGTGTTCTACACCAAGACCGGC
GTGACCTACTACGAGCGCGAGCGCGGCAAGAAGCGCCGCAAGGTGTTCGCCCAGGAGGAGCTGAGCGAGG
AGGAGGCCGAGCTGCTGGTGGAGGCCGACGAGGCCCGCGAGAAGAGCGTGGTGCTGATGCGCGACCCCAG
CGGCATCATCAACCGCGGCGACTGGACCCGCCAGAAGGAGTTCTGGAGCATGGTGAACCAGCGCATCGAG
GGCTACCTGGTGAAGCAGATCCGCAGCCGCGTGCGCCTGCAGGAGAGCGCCTGCGAGAACACCGGCGACA
TCGCTAGCCCAAAGAAGAAGAGGAAAGTCTCTAGATACCCTTATGATGTTCCAGATTATGCCGGATACCC
ATACGATGTCCCTGACTATGCAGGCTCCTACCCTTATGACGTCCCAGACTACGCCGGATCCAGGTCCGGC
GGCGGAGAGGGCAGAGGAAGTCTTCTAACATGCGGTGACGTGGAGGAGAATCCCGGCCCAATGGTGAGCA
AGGGCGAGGAGCTGTTCACCGGGGTGGTGCCCATCCTGGTCGAGCTGGACGGCGACGTAAACGGCCACAA
GTTCAGCGTGTCCGGCGAGGGCGAGGGCGATGCCACCTACGGCAAGCTGACCCTGAAGTTCATCTGCACC
ACCGGCAAGCTGCCCGTGCCCTGGCCCACCCTCGTGACCACCCTGACCTACGGCGTGCAGTGCTTCAGCC
GCTACCCCGACCACATGAAGCAGCACGACTTCTTCAAGTCCGCCATGCCCGAAGGCTACGTCCAGGAGCG
CACCATCTTCTTCAAGGACGACGGCAACTACAAGACCCGCGCCGAGGTGAAGTTCGAGGGCGACACCCTG
GTGAACCGCATCGAGCTGAAGGGCATCGACTTCAAGGAGGACGGCAACATCCTGGGGCACAAGCTGGAGT
ACAACTACAACAGCCACAACGTCTATATCATGGCCGACAAGCAGAAGAACGGCATCAAGGTGAACTTCAA
GATCCGCCACAACATCGAGGACGGCAGCGTGCAGCTCGCCGACCACTACCAGCAGAACACCCCCATCGGC
GACGGCCCCGTGCTGCTGCCCGACAACCACTACCTGAGCACCCAGTCCGCCCTGAGCAAAGACCCCAACG
AGAAGCGCGATCACATGGTCCTGCTGGAGTTCGTGACCGCCGCCGGGATCACTCTCGGCATGGACGAGCT
GTACAAGTAACTGCAGCGCGGGGATCTCATGCTGGAGTTCTTCGCCCACCCCAACTTGTTTATTGCAGCT
TATAATGGTTACAAATAAAGCAATAGCATCACAAATTTCACAAATAAAGCATTTTTTTCACTGCATTCTA
GTTGTGGTTTGTCCAAACTCATCAATGTATCTTATTAATTAACGTCGACCTCTAGCTAGAGCTTGGCGTA
ATCATGGTCATAGCTGTTTCCTGTGTGAAATTGTTATCCGCTCACAATTCCACACAACATACGAGCCGGA
AGCATAAAGTGTAAAGCCTAGGGTGCCTAATGAGTGAGCTAACTCACATTAATTGCGTTGCGCTCACTGC
CCGCTTTCCAGTCGGGAAACCTGTCGTGCCAGCTGCATTAATGAATCGGCCAACGCGCGGGGAGAGGCGG
TTTGCGTATTGGGCGCTCTTCCGCTTCCTCGCTCACTGACTCGCTGCGCTCGGTCGTTCGGCTGCGGCGA
GCGGTATCAGCTCACTCAAAGGCGGTAATACGGTTATCCACAGAATCAGGGGATAACGCAGGAAAGAACA
TGTGAGCAAAAGGCCAGCAAAAGGCCAGGAACCGTAAAAAGGCCGCGTTGCTGGCGTTTTTCCATAGGCT
CCGCCCCCCTGACGAGCATCACAAAAATCGACGCTCAAGTCAGAGGTGGCGAAACCCGACAGGACTATAA
AGATACCAGGCGTTTCCCCCTGGAAGCTCCCTCGTGCGCTCTCCTGTTCCGACCCTGCCGCTTACCGGAT
ACCTGTCCGCCTTTCTCCCTTCGGGAAGCGTGGCGCTTTCTCATAGCTCACGCTGTAGGTATCTCAGTTC
GGTGTAGGTCGTTCGCTCCAAGCTGGGCTGTGTGCACGAACCCCCCGTTCAGCCCGACCGCTGCGCCTTA
TCCGGTAACTATCGTCTTGAGTCCAACCCGGTAAGACACGACTTATCGCCACTGGCAGCAGCCACTGGTA
ACAGGATTAGCAGAGCGAGGTATGTAGGCGGTGCTACAGAGTTCTTGAAGTGGTGGCCTAACTACGGCTA
CACTAGAAGAACAGTATTTGGTATCTGCGCTCTGCTGAAGCCAGTTACCTTCGGAAAAAGAGTTGGTAGC
TCTTGATCCGGCAAACAAACCACCGCTGGTAGCGGTGGTTTTTTTGTTTGCAAGCAGCAGATTACGCGCA
GAAAAAAAGGATCTCAAGAAGATCCTTTGATCTTTTCTACGGGGTCTGACGCTCAGTGGAACGAAAACTC
ACGTTAAGGGATTTTGGTCATGAGATTATCAAAAAGGATCTTCACCTAGATCCTTTTAAATTAAAAATGA
AGTTTTAAATCAATCTAAAGTATATATGAGTAAACTTGGTCTGACAGTTACCAATGCTTAATCAGTGAGG
CACCTATCTCAGCGATCTGTCTATTTCGTTCATCCATAGTTGCCTGACTCCCCGTCGTGTAGATAACTAC
GATACGGGAGGGCTTACCATCTGGCCCCAGTGCTGCAATGATACCGCGAGACCCACGCTCACCGGCTCCA
GATTTATCAGCAATAAACCAGCCAGCCGGAAGGGCCGAGCGCAGAAGTGGTCCTGCAACTTTATCCGCCT
CCATCCAGTCTATTAATTGTTGCCGGGAAGCTAGAGTAAGTAGTTCGCCAGTTAATAGTTTGCGCAACGT
TGTTGCCATTGCTACAGGCATCGTGGTGTCACGCTCGTCGTTTGGTATGGCTTCATTCAGCTCCGGTTCC
CAACGATCAAGGCGAGTTACATGATCCCCCATGTTGTGCAAAAAAGCGGTTAGCTCCTTCGGTCCTCCGA
TCGTTGTCAGAAGTAAGTTGGCCGCAGTGTTATCACTCATGGTTATGGCAGCACTGCATAATTCTCTTAC
TGTCATGCCATCCGTAAGATGCTTTTCTGTGACTGGTGAGTACTCAACCAAGTCATTCTGAGAATAGTGT
ATGCGGCGACCGAGTTGCTCTTGCCCGGCGTCAATACGGGATAATACCGCGCCACATAGCAGAACTTTAA
AAGTGCTCATCATTGGAAAACGTTCTTCGGGGCGAAAACTCTCAAGGATCTTACCGCTGTTGAGATCCAG
TTCGATGTAACCCACTCGTGCACCCAACTGATCTTCAGCATCTTTTACTTTCACCAGCGTTTCTGGGTGA
GCAAAAACAGGAAGGCAAAATGCCGCAAAAAAGGGAATAAGGGCGACACGGAAATGTTGAATACTCATAC
TCTTCCTTTTTCAATATTATTGAAGCATTTATCAGGGTTATTGTCTCATGAGCGGATACATATTTGAATG
TATTTAGAAAAATAAACAAATAGGGGTTCCGCGCACATTTCCCCGAAAAGTGCCACCTGACGTCGACGGA
TCGGGAGATCGATCTCCCGATCCCCTAGGGTCGACTCTCAGTACAATCTGCTCTGATGCCGCATAGTTAA
GCCAGTATCTGCTCCCTGCTTGTGTGTTGGAGGTCGCTGAGTAGTGCGCGAGCAAAATTTAAGCTACAAC
AAGGCAAGGCTTGACCGACAATTGCATGAAGAATCTGCTTAGGGTTAGGCGTTTTGCGCTGCTTCGCGAT
GTACGGGCCAGATAT
