>Addgene plasmid #121961 | pCAG-AaCas12b(R911A)-2AeGFP | addgene partial sequence | sequence record 235530 | Addgene Partial NGS Result
GTGCGGCGGCAGCCAATCAGAGCGGCGCGCTCCGAAAGTTTCCTTTTATGGCGAGGCGGCGGCGGCGGCG
GCCCTATAAAAAGCGAAGCGCGCGGCGGGCGGGAGTCGCTGCGCGCTGCCTTCGCCCCGTGCCCCGCTCC
GCCGCCGCCTCGCGCCGCCCGCCCCGGCTCTGACTGACCGCGTTACTCCCACAGGTGAGCGGGCGGGACG
GCCCTTCTCCTCCGGGCTGTAATTAGCGCTTGGTTTAATGACGGCTTGTTTCTTTTCTGTGGCTGCGTGA
AAGCCTTGAGGGGCTCCGGGAGGGCCCTTTGTGCGGGGGGAGCGGCTCGGGGGGTGCGTGCGTGTGTGTG
TGCGTGGGGAGCGCCGCGTGCGGCTCCGCGCTGCCCGGCGGCTGTGAGCGCTGCGGGCGCGGCGCGGGGC
TTTGTGCGCTCCGCAGTGTGCGCGAGGGGAGCGCGGCCGGGGGCGGTGCCCCGCGGTGCGGGGGGGGCTG
CGAGGGGAACAAAGGCTGCGTGCGGGGTGTGTGCGTGGGGGGGTGAGCAGGGGGTGTGGGCGCGTCGGTC
GGGCTGCAACCCCCCCTGCACCCCCCTCCCCGAGTTGCTGAGCACGGCCCGGCTTCGGGTGCGGGGCTCC
GTACGGGGCGTGGCGCGGGGCTCGCCGTGCCGGGCGGGGGGTGGCGGCAGGTGGGGGTGCCGGGCGGGGC
GGGGCCGCCTCGGGCCGGGGAGGGCTCGGGGGAGGGGCGCGGCGGCCCCCGGAGCGCCGGCGGCTGTCGA
GGCGCGGCGAGCCGCAGCCATTGCCTTTTATGGTAATCGTGCGAGAGGGCGCAGGGACTTCCTTTGTCCC
AAATCTGTGCGGAGCCGAAATCTGGGAGGCGCCGCCGCACCCCCTCTAGCGGGCGCGGGGCGAAGCGGTG
CGGCGCCGGCAGGAAGGAAATGGGCGGGGAGGGCCTTCGTGCGTCGCCGCGCCGCCGTCCCCTTCTCCCT
CTCCAGCCTCGGGGCTGTCCGCGGGGGGACGGCTGCCTTCGGGGGGGACGGGGCAGGGCGGGGTTCGGCT
TCTGGCGTGTGACCGGCGGCTCTAGCGCCTCTGCTAACCATGTTCATGCCTTCTTCTTTTTCCTACAGCT
CCTGGGCAACGTGCTGGTTATTGTGCTGTCTCATCATTTTGGCAAAGCTAGTGAATTCTAATACGACTCA
CTATAGGCCGCCACCATGCCCAAGAAGAAGAGGAAGGTTCCCGGGATGGCCGTGAAGAGCATGAAGGTGA
AGCTGCGCCTGGACAACATGCCCGAGATCCGCGCCGGCCTGTGGAAGCTGCACACCGAGGTGAACGCCGG
CGTGCGCTACTACACCGAGTGGCTGAGCCTGCTGCGCCAGGAGAACCTGTACCGCCGCAGCCCCAACGGC
GACGGCGAGCAGGAGTGCTACAAGACCGCCGAGGAGTGCAAGGCCGAGCTGCTGGAGCGCCTGCGCGCCC
GCCAGGTGGAGAACGGCCACTGCGGCCCCGCCGGCAGCGACGACGAGCTGCTGCAGCTGGCCCGCCAGCT
GTACGAGCTGCTGGTGCCCCAGGCCATCGGCGCCAAGGGCGACGCCCAGCAGATCGCCCGCAAGTTCCTG
AGCCCCCTGGCCGACAAGGACGCCGTGGGCGGCCTGGGCATCGCCAAGGCCGGCAACAAGCCCCGCTGGG
TGCGCATGCGCGAGGCCGGCGAGCCCGGCTGGGAGGAGGAGAAGGCCAAGGCCGAGGCCCGCAAGAGCAC
CGACCGCACCGCCGACGTGCTGCGCGCCCTGGCCGACTTCGGCCTGAAGCCCCTGATGCGCGTGTACACC
GACAGCGACATGAGCAGCGTGCAGTGGAAGCCCCTGCGCAAGGGCCAGGCCGTGCGCACCTGGGACCGCG
ACATGTTCCAGCAGGCCATCGAGCGCATGATGAGCTGGGAGAGCTGGAACCAGCGCGTGGGCGAGGCCTA
CGCCAAGCTGGTGGAGCAGAAGAGCCGCTTCGAGCAGAAGAACTTCGTGGGCCAGGAGCACCTGGTGCAG
CTGGTGAACCAGCTGCAGCAGGACATGAAGGAGGCCAGCCACGGCCTGGAGAGCAAGGAGCAGACCGCCC
ACTACCTGACCGGCCGCGCCCTGCGCGGCAGCGACAAGGTGTTCGAGAAGTGGGAGAAGCTGGACCCCGA
CGCCCCCTTCGACCTGTACGACACCGAGATCAAGAACGTGCAGCGCCGCAACACCCGCCGCTTCGGCAGC
CACGACCTGTTCGCCAAGCTGGCCGAGCCCAAGTACCAGGCCCTGTGGCGCGAGGACGCCAGCTTCCTGA
CCCGCTACGCCGTGTACAACAGCATCGTGCGCAAGCTGAACCACGCCAAGATGTTCGCCACCTTCACCCT
GCCCGACGCCACCGCCCACCCCATCTGGACCCGCTTCGACAAGCTGGGCGGCAACCTGCACCAGTACACC
TTCCTGTTCAACGAGTTCGGCGAGGGCCGCCACGCCATCCGCTTCCAGAAGCTGCTGACCGTGGAGGACG
GCGTGGCCAAGGAGGTGGACGACGTGACCGTGCCCATCAGCATGAGCGCCCAGCTGGACGACCTGCTGCC
CCGCGACCCCCACGAGCTGGTGGCCCTGTACTTCCAGGACTACGGCGCCGAGCAGCACCTGGCCGGCGAG
TTCGGCGGCGCCAAGATCCAGTACCGCCGCGACCAGCTGAACCACCTGCACGCCCGCCGCGGCGCCCGCG
ACGTGTACCTGAACCTGAGCGTGCGCGTGCAGAGCCAGAGCGAGGCCCGCGGCGAGCGCCGCCCCCCCTA
CGCCGCCGTGTTCCGCCTGGTGGGCGACAACCACCGCGCCTTCGTGCACTTCGACAAGCTGAGCGACTAC
CTGGCCGAGCACCCCGACGACGGCAAGCTGGGCAGCGAGGGCCTGCTGAGCGGCCTGCGCGTGATGAGCG
TGGACCTGGGCCTGCGCACCAGCGCCAGCATCAGCGTGTTCCGCGTGGCCCGCAAGGACGAGCTGAAGCC
CAACAGCGAGGGCCGCGTGCCCTTCTGCTTCCCCATCGAGGGCAACGAGAACCTGGTGGCCGTGCACGAG
CGCAGCCAGCTGCTGAAGCTGCCCGGCGAGACCGAGAGCAAGGACCTGCGCGCCATCCGCGAGGAGCGCC
AGCGCACCCTGCGCCAGCTGCGCACCCAGCTGGCCTACCTGCGCCTGCTGGTGCGCTGCGGCAGCGAGGA
CGTGGGCCGCCGCGAGCGCAGCTGGGCCAAGCTGATCGAGCAGCCCATGGACGCCAACCAGATGACCCCC
GACTGGCGCGAGGCCTTCGAGGACGAGCTGCAGAAGCTGAAGAGCCTGTACGGCATCTGCGGCGACCGCG
AGTGGACCGAGGCCGTGTACGAGAGCGTGCGCCGCGTGTGGCGCCACATGGGCAAGCAGGTGCGCGACTG
GCGCAAGGACGTGCGCAGCGGCGAGCGCCCCAAGATCCGCGGCTACCAGAAGGACGTGGTGGGCGGCAAC
AGCATCGAGCAGATCGAGTACCTGGAGCGCCAGTACAAGTTCCTGAAGAGCTGGAGCTTCTTCGGCAAGG
TGAGCGGCCAGGTGATCCGCGCCGAGAAGGGCAGCCGCTTCGCCATCACCCTGCGCGAGCACATCGACCA
CGCCAAGGAGGACCGCCTGAAGAAGCTGGCCGACCGCATCATCATGGAGGCCCTGGGCTACGTGTACGCC
CTGGACGACGAGCGCGGCAAGGGCAAGTGGGTGGCCAAGTACCCCCCCTGCCAGCTGATCCTGCTGGAGG
AGCTGAGCGAGTACCAGTTCAACAACGACCGCCCCCCCAGCGAGAACAACCAGCTGATGCAGTGGAGCCA
CCGCGGCGTGTTCCAGGAGCTGCTGAACCAGGCCCAGGTGCACGACCTGCTGGTGGGCACCATGTACGCC
GCCTTCAGCAGCCGCTTCGACGCCCGCACCGGCGCCCCCGGCATCGCCTGCCGCCGCGTGCCCGCCCGCT
GCGCCCGCGAGCAGAACCCCGAGCCCTTCCCCTGGTGGCTGAACAAGTTCGTGGCCGAGCACAAGCTGGA
CGGCTGCCCCCTGCGCGCCGACGACCTGATCCCCACCGGCGAGGGCGAGTTCTTCGTGAGCCCCTTCAGC
GCCGAGGAGGGCGACTTCCACCAGATCCACGCCGACCTGAACGCCGCCCAGAACCTGCAGCGCCGCCTGT
GGAGCGACTTCGACATCAGCCAGATCCGCCTGCGCTGCGACTGGGGCGAGGTGGACGGCGAGCCCGTGCT
GATCCCCCGCACCACCGGCAAGCGCACCGCCGACAGCTACGGCAACAAGGTGTTCTACACCAAGACCGGC
GTGACCTACTACGAGCGCGAGCGCGGCAAGAAGCGCCGCAAGGTGTTCGCCCAGGAGGAGCTGAGCGAGG
AGGAGGCCGAGCTGCTGGTGGAGGCCGACGAGGCCCGCGAGAAGAGCGTGGTGCTGATGCGCGACCCCAG
CGGCATCATCAACCGCGGCGACTGGACCCGCCAGAAGGAGTTCTGGAGCATGGTGAACCAGCGCATCGAG
GGCTACCTGGTGAAGCAGATCCGCAGCCGCGTGCGCCTGCAGGAGAGCGCCTGCGAGAACACCGGCGACA
TCGCTAGCCCAAAGAAGAAGAGGAAAGTCTCTAGATACCCTTATGATGTTCCAGATTATGCCGGATACCC
ATACGATGTCCCTGACTATGCAGGCTCCTACCCTTATGACGTCCCAGACTACGCCGGATCCAGGTCCGGC
GGCGGAGAGGGCAGAGGAAGTCTTCTAACATGCGGTGACGTGGAGGAGAATCCCGGCCCAATGGTGAGCA
AGGGCGAGGAGCTGTTCACCGGGGTGGTGCCCATCCTGGTCGAGCTGGACGGCGACGTAAACGGCCACAA
GTTCAGCGTGTCCGGCGAGGGCGAGGGCGATGCCACCTACGGCAAGCTGACCCTGAAGTTCATCTGCACC
ACCGGCAAGCTGCCCGTGCCCTGGCCCACCCTCGTGACCACCCTGACCTACGGCGTGCAGTGCTTCAGCC
GCTACCCCGACCACATGAAGCAGCACGACTTCTTCAAGTCCGCCATGCCCGAAGGCTACGTCCAGGAGCG
CACCATCTTCTTCAAGGACGACGGCAACTACAAGACCCGCGCCGAGGTGAAGTTCGAGGGCGACACCCTG
GTGAACCGCATCGAGCTGAAGGGCATCGACTTCAAGGAGGACGGCAACATCCTGGGGCACAAGCTGGAGT
ACAACTACAACAGCCACAACGTCTATATCATGGCCGACAAGCAGAAGAACGGCATCAAGGTGAACTTCAA
GATCCGCCACAACATCGAGGACGGCAGCGTGCAGCTCGCCGACCACTACCAGCAGAACACCCCCATCGGC
GACGGCCCCGTGCTGCTGCCCGACAACCACTACCTGAGCACCCAGTCCGCCCTGAGCAAAGACCCCAACG
AGAAGCGCGATCACATGGTCCTGCTGGAGTTCGTGACCGCCGCCGGGATCACTCTCGGCATGGACGAGCT
GTACAAGTAACTGCAGCGCGGGGATCTCATGCTGGAGTTCTTCGCCCACCCCAACTTGTTTATTGCAGCT
TATAATGGTTACAAATAAAGCAATAGCATCACAAATTTCACAAATAAAGCATTTTTTTCACTGCATTCTA
GTTGTGGTTTGTCCAAACTCATCAATGTATCTTATTAATTAACGTCGACCTCTAGCTAGAGCTTGGCGTA
ATCATGGTCATAGCTGTTTCCTGTGTGAAATTGTTATCCGCTCACAATTCCACACAACATACGAGCCGGA
AGCATAAAGTGTAAAGCCTAGGGTGCCTAATGAGTGAGCTAACTCACATTAATTGCGTTGCGCTCACTGC
CCGCTTTCCAGTCGGGAAACCTGTCGTGCCAGCTGCATTAATGAATCGGCCAACGCGCGGGGAGAGGCGG
TTTGCGTATTGGGCGCTCTTCCGCTTCCTCGCTCACTGACTCGCTGCGCTCGGTCGTTCGGCTGCGGCGA
GCGGTATCAGCTCACTCAAAGGCGGTAATACGGTTATCCACAGAATCAGGGGATAACGCAGGAAAGAACA
TGTGAGCAAAAGGCCAGCAAAAGGCCAGGAACCGTAAAAAGGCCGCGTTGCTGGCGTTTTTCCATAGGCT
CCGCCCCCCTGACGAGCATCACAAAAATCGACGCTCAAGTCAGAGGTGGCGAAACCCGACAGGACTATAA
AGATACCAGGCGTTTCCCCCTGGAAGCTCCCTCGTGCGCTCTCCTGTTCCGACCCTGCCGCTTACCGGAT
ACCTGTCCGCCTTTCTCCCTTCGGGAAGCGTGGCGCTTTCTCATAGCTCACGCTGTAGGTATCTCAGTTC
GGTGTAGGTCGTTCGCTCCAAGCTGGGCTGTGTGCACGAACCCCCCGTTCAGCCCGACCGCTGCGCCTTA
TCCGGTAACTATCGTCTTGAGTCCAACCCGGTAAGACACGACTTATCGCCACTGGCAGCAGCCACTGGTA
ACAGGATTAGCAGAGCGAGGTATGTAGGCGGTGCTACAGAGTTCTTGAAGTGGTGGCCTAACTACGGCTA
CACTAGAAGAACAGTATTTGGTATCTGCGCTCTGCTGAAGCCAGTTACCTTCGGAAAAAGAGTTGGTAGC
TCTTGATCCGGCAAACAAACCACCGCTGGTAGCGGTGGTTTTTTTGTTTGCAAGCAGCAGATTACGCGCA
GAAAAAAAGGATCTCAAGAAGATCCTTTGATCTTTTCTACGGGGTCTGACGCTCAGTGGAACGAAAACTC
ACGTTAAGGGATTTTGGTCATGAGATTATCAAAAAGGATCTTCACCTAGATCCTTTTAAATTAAAAATGA
AGTTTTAAATCAATCTAAAGTATATATGAGTAAACTTGGTCTGACAGTTACCAATGCTTAATCAGTGAGG
CACCTATCTCAGCGATCTGTCTATTTCGTTCATCCATAGTTGCCTGACTCCCCGTCGTGTAGATAACTAC
GATACGGGAGGGCTTACCATCTGGCCCCAGTGCTGCAATGATACCGCGAGACCCACGCTCACCGGCTCCA
GATTTATCAGCAATAAACCAGCCAGCCGGAAGGGCCGAGCGCAGAAGTGGTCCTGCAACTTTATCCGCCT
CCATCCAGTCTATTAATTGTTGCCGGGAAGCTAGAGTAAGTAGTTCGCCAGTTAATAGTTTGCGCAACGT
TGTTGCCATTGCTACAGGCATCGTGGTGTCACGCTCGTCGTTTGGTATGGCTTCATTCAGCTCCGGTTCC
CAACGATCAAGGCGAGTTACATGATCCCCCATGTTGTGCAAAAAAGCGGTTAGCTCCTTCGGTCCTCCGA
TCGTTGTCAGAAGTAAGTTGGCCGCAGTGTTATCACTCATGGTTATGGCAGCACTGCATAATTCTCTTAC
TGTCATGCCATCCGTAAGATGCTTTTCTGTGACTGGTGAGTACTCAACCAAGTCATTCTGAGAATAGTGT
ATGCGGCGACCGAGTTGCTCTTGCCCGGCGTCAATACGGGATAATACCGCGCCACATAGCAGAACTTTAA
AAGTGCTCATCATTGGAAAACGTTCTTCGGGGCGAAAACTCTCAAGGATCTTACCGCTGTTGAGATCCAG
TTCGATGTAACCCACTCGTGCACCCAACTGATCTTCAGCATCTTTTACTTTCACCAGCGTTTCTGGGTGA
GCAAAAACAGGAAGGCAAAATGCCGCAAAAAAGGGAATAAGGGCGACACGGAAATGTTGAATACTCATAC
TCTTCCTTTTTCAATATTATTGAAGCATTTATCAGGGTTATTGTCTCATGAGCGGATACATATTTGAATG
TATTTAGAAAAATAAACAAATAGGGGTTCCGCGCACATTTCCCCGAAAAGTGCCACCTGACGTCGACGGA
TCGGGAGATCGATCTCCCGATCCCCTAGGGTCGACTCTCAGTACAATCTGCTCTGATGCCGCATAGTTAA
GCCAGTATCTGCTCCCTGCTTGTGTGTTGGAGGTCGCTGAGTAGTGCGCGAGCAAAATTTAAGCTACAAC
AAGGCAAGGCTTGACCGACAATTGCATGAAGAATCTGCTTAGGGTTAGGCGTTTTGCGCTGCTTCGCGAT
GTACGGGCCAGATATACGCGTTGACATTGATTATTGACTAGTTATTAATAGTAATCAATTACGGGGTCAT
TAGTTCATAGCCCATATATGGAGTTCCGCGTTACATAACTTACGGTAAATGGCCCGCCTGGCTGACCGCC
CAACGACCCCCGCCCATTGACGTCAATAATGACGTATGTTCCCATAGTAACGCCAATAGGGACTTTCCAT
TGACGTCAATGGGTGGAGTATTTACGGTAAACTGCCCACTTGGCAGTACATCAAGTGTATCATATGCCAA
GTACGCCCCCTATTGACGTCAATGACGGTAAATGGCCCGCCTGGCATTATGCCCAGTACATGACCTTATG
GGACTTTCCTACTTGGCAGTACATCTACGTATTAGTCATCGCTATTACCATGGTCGAGGTGAGCCCCACG
TTCTGCTTCACTCTCCCCATCTCCCCCCCCTCCCCACCCCCAATTTTGTATTTATTTATTTTTTAATTAT
TTTGTGCAGCGATGGGGGCGGGGGGGGGGG
